Addgene plasmid #66038: B0015_DH
Purpose: MoClo Basic Part: Double terminator (B0010:B0012) [D:B0015:H]
Depositing lab: Douglas Densmore. Depositing organization: Boston University Main Campus. Publication: CIDAR MoClo: Improved MoClo Assembly Standard and New E. coli Part Library Enable Rapid Combinatorial Design for Synthetic and Traditional Biology. Iverson SV, Haddock TL, Beal J, Densmore DM. ACS Synth Biol. 2016 Jan 15;5(1):99-103. doi: 10.1021/acssynbio.5b00124. Epub 2015 Nov 4. PubMed 26479688.
Backbone
  Vector backbone: DVA
  Vector type: Synthetic Biology
Growth in bacteria
  Bacterial resistance: Ampicillin, 100 μg/mL
  Growth temperature: 37°C
  Growth strain: DH5alpha
  Copy number: Unknown
Gene/Insert
  Gene/Insert name: Double Terminator (alt name: Basic Part - Terminator)
  Species: Synthetic
  Cloning method: Unknown
Terms and licenses: Academic/Nonprofit Terms; Industry Terms: Not Available to Industry
How to cite: B0015_DH was a gift from Douglas Densmore (Addgene plasmid # 66038 ; http://n2t.net/addgene:66038 ; RRID:Addgene_66038)
