[The description below was written by a language model from this plasmid's Addgene catalogue record and pLannotate feature annotations shown in this document.]
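Description:
B0015_DH is a small (about 2.2 kb) synthetic-biology plasmid from the CIDAR MoClo E. coli part library. It serves as a Level 0 "basic part" vector carrying a double transcription terminator in the DVA destination backbone. It is maintained in E. coli through a high-copy ColE1/pMB1/pUC-type origin of replication and selected with ampicillin through a β-lactamase (AmpR) gene driven by its native bla promoter. The catalogue entry itself lists copy number as unknown. The backbone also retains BioBrick prefix and suffix sequences flanking the part position. A putative bacterial terminator sits just upstream of the prefix and probably helps insulate the insert region from read-through transcription.

The payload is the composite terminator B0015, made from the registry parts B0010 and B0012. In the feature table these appear as the E. coli rrnB T1 terminator followed closely by the phage T7 early (T7Te) terminator, both in the forward orientation. Placing two terminators in tandem gives more efficient termination than either alone, which is why B0015 is widely used to close bacterial transcription units. The plasmid has no promoter, coding sequence or reporter in the insert; it is purely a regulatory part.

The "DH" in the name and the [D:B0015:H] notation indicate that the part is flanked by the MoClo fusion sites D and H. In Golden Gate–style Type IIS assembly, these sites determine the overhangs released and therefore where the part is placed and what it joins to. The D site conventionally joins the terminator to the end of a coding-sequence part, while H sets the downstream junction for a particular position in multi-unit assemblies. The Type IIS sites and overhangs are not annotated in the feature table.
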