Features (pLannotate 1.2.2; 8 found; start..end, strand, type, name):
     13..84      +  terminator     rrnB T1 terminator: transcription terminator T1 from the E. coli rrnB gene
    100..127     +  terminator     T7Te terminator: phage T7 early transcription terminator
    145..165     +  misc_feature   BioBrick suffix: universal suffix for all parts
    342..930     -  rep_origin     ori: high-copy-number ColE1/pMB1/pBR322/pUC origin of replication
   1101..1961    -  CDS            AmpR: β-lactamase; bla; confers resistance to ampicillin, carbenicillin, and related antibiotics
   1962..2066    -  promoter       AmpR promoter: bla
   2156..2199    -  terminator     bacterial terminator: putative bacterial transcription terminator
   2202..2223    +  misc_feature   BioBrick prefix: BioBrick prefix for parts that do not start with "ATG"
>Addgene plasmid #66038 | B0015_DH | depositor full sequence | sequence record 114226 | B0015_DH sequence 2237 bps
AGGTCCAGGCATCAAATAAAACGAAAGGCTCAGTCGAAAGACTGGGCCTTTCGTTTTATCTGTTGTTTGT
CGGTGAACGCTCTCTACTAGAGTCACACTGGCTCACCTTCGGGTGGGCCTTTCTGCGTTTATAACTAAGA
GACCTACTAGTAGCGGCCGCTGCAGGCTTCCTCGCTCACTGACTCGCTGCGCTCGGTCGTTCGGCTGCGG
CGAGCGGTATCAGCTCACTCAAAGGCGGTAATACGGTTATCCACAGAATCAGGGGATAACGCAGGAAAGA
ACATGTGAGCAAAAGGCCAGCAAAAGGCCAGGAACCGTAAAAAGGCCGCGTTGCTGGCGTTTTTCCACAG
GCTCCGCCCCCCTGACGAGCATCACAAAAATCGACGCTCAAGTCAGAGGTGGCGAAACCCGACAGGACTA
TAAAGATACCAGGCGTTTCCCCCTGGAAGCTCCCTCGTGCGCTCTCCTGTTCCGACCCTGCCGCTTACCG
GATACCTGTCCGCCTTTCTCCCTTCGGGAAGCGTGGCGCTTTCTCATAGCTCACGCTGTAGGTATCTCAG
TTCGGTGTAGGTCGTTCGCTCCAAGCTGGGCTGTGTGCACGAACCCCCCGTTCAGCCCGACCGCTGCGCC
TTATCCGGTAACTATCGTCTTGAGTCCAACCCGGTAAGACACGACTTATCGCCACTGGCAGCAGCCACTG
GTAACAGGATTAGCAGAGCGAGGTATGTAGGCGGTGCTACAGAGTTCTTGAAGTGGTGGCCTAACTACGG
CTACACTAGAAGAACAGTATTTGGTATCTGCGCTCTGCTGAAGCCAGTTACCTTCGGAAAAAGAGTTGGT
AGCTCTTGATCCGGCAAACAAACCACCGCTGGTAGCGGTGGTTTTTTTGTTTGCAAGCAGCAGATTACGC
GCAGAAAAAAAGGATCTCAAGAAGATCCTTTGATCTTTTCTACGGGGTCTGACGCTCAGTGGAACGAAAA
CTCACGTTAAGGGATTTTGGTCATGAGATTATCAAAAAGGATCTTCACCTAGATCCTTTTAAATTAAAAA
TGAAGTTTTAAATCAATCTAAAGTATATATGAGTAAACTTGGTCTGACAGTTACCAATGCTTAATCAGTG
AGGCACCTATCTCAGCGATCTGTCTATTTCGTTCATCCATAGTTGCCTGACTCCCCGTCGTGTAGATAAC
TACGATACGGGAGGGCTTACCATCTGGCCCCAGTGCTGCAATGATACCGCGCGACCCACGCTCACCGGCT
CCAGATTTATCAGCAATAAACCAGCCAGCCGGAAGGGCCGAGCGCAGAAGTGGTCCTGCAACTTTATCCG
CCTCCATCCAGTCTATTAATTGTTGCCGGGAAGCTAGAGTAAGTAGTTCGCCAGTTAATAGTTTGCGCAA
CGTTGTTGCCATTGCTACAGGCATCGTGGTGTCACGCTCGTCGTTTGGTATGGCTTCATTCAGCTCCGGT
TCCCAACGATCAAGGCGAGTTACATGATCCCCCATGTTGTGCAAAAAAGCGGTTAGCTCCTTCGGTCCTC
CGATCGTTGTCAGAAGTAAGTTGGCCGCAGTGTTATCACTCATGGTTATGGCAGCACTGCATAATTCTCT
TACTGTCATGCCATCCGTAAGATGCTTTTCTGTGACTGGTGAGTACTCAACCAAGTCATTCTGAGAATAG
TGTATGCGGCGACCGAGTTGCTCTTGCCCGGCGTCAATACGGGATAATACCGCGCCACATAGCAGAACTT
TAAAAGTGCTCATCATTGGAAAACGTTCTTCGGGGCGAAAACTCTCAAGGATCTTACCGCTGTTGAGATC
CAGTTCGATGTAACCCACTCGTGCACCCAACTGATCTTCAGCATCTTTTACTTTCACCAGCGTTTCTGGG
TGAGCAAAAACAGGAAGGCAAAATGCCGCAAAAAAGGGAATAAGGGCGACACGGAAATGTTGAATACTCA
TACTCTTCCTTTTTCAATATTATTGAAGCATTTATCAGGGTTATTGTCTCATGAGCGGATACATATTTGA
ATGTATTTAGAAAAATAAACAAATAGGGGTTCCGCGCACATTTCCCCGAAAAGTGCCACCTGACGTCTAA
GAAACCATTATTATCATGACATTAACCTATAAAAATAGGCGTATCACGAGGCAGAATTTCAGATAAAAAA
AATCCTTAGCTTTCGCTAAGGATGATTTCTGGAATTCGCGGCCGCTTCTAGAGACTAGTGGGTCTCA
