>Addgene plasmid #66038 | B0015_DH | addgene partial sequence | sequence record 114225 | MoCloR 5'-gccacctgacgtctaagaaacc-3'
ATAGGCGTATCACGAGGCAGAATTTCAGATAAAAAAAATCCTTAGCTTTCGCTAAGGATGATTTCTGGAA
TTCGCGGCCGCTTCTAGAGACTAGTGGGTCTCAAGGTCCAGGCATCAAATAAAACGAAAGGCTCAGTCGA
AAGACTGGGCCTTTCGTTTTATCTGTTGTTTGTCGGTGAACGCTCTCTACTAGAGTCACACTGGCTCACC
TTCGGGTGGGCCTTTCTGCGTTTATAACTAAGAGACCTACTAGTAGCGGCCGCTGCAGGCTTCCTCGCTC
ACTGACTCGCTGCGCTCGGTCGTTCGGCTGCGGCGAGCGGTATCAGCTCACTCAAAGGCGGTAATACGGT
TATCCACAGAATCAGGGGATAACGCAGGAAAGAACATGTGAGCAAAAGGCCAGCAAAAGGCCAGGAACCG
TAAAAAGGCCGCGTTGCTGGCGTTTTTCCACAGGCTCCGCCCCCCTGACGAGCATCACAAAAATCGACGC
TCAAGTCAGAGGTGGCGAAACCCGACAGGACTATAAAGATACCAGGCGTTTCCCCCTGGAAGCTCCCTCG
TGCGCTCTCCTGTTCCGACCCTGCCGCTTACCGGATACCTGTCCGCCTTTCTCCCTTCGGGAAGCGTGGC
GCTTTCTCATAGCTCACGCTGTAGGTATCTCAGTTCGGTGTAGGTCGTTCGCTCCAAGCTGGGCTGTGTG
CACGAACCCCCCGTTCAGCCCGACCGCTGCGCCTTATCCGGTAACTATCGTCTTGAGTCCAACCCGGTAA
GACACGACTTATCGCCACTGGCAGCAGCCACTGGTAACAGGATTAGCAGAGCGAGGTATGTAGGCGGTGC
TACAGAGTTCTTGAAGTGGTGGCCTAACTACGGCTACACTA
